>Addgene plasmid #116084 | CMV-TO-nTVMVPtehcZ-2A-ZhctecTVMVP | addgene full sequence | sequence record 224915 | Addgene NGS Result
TGCGGTGGGCTCTATGGAGATCTATCGATGTTCTGGGGATGCGGTGGGCTCTATGGCTTCTGAGGCGGAA
AGAACCAGCTGGGGCTCTAGGGGGTATCCCC
[124 nt withheld, positions 102-225]
C
[91 nt withheld, positions 227-317]
AGGGTGATGGTTCACGTACCTAGAAGTTCCTATTCCGAAGTTCCTATTCTCTAGAAAGTATAGGAACTTC
CTTGGCCAAAAAGCCTGAACTCACCGCGACGTCTGTCGAGAAGTTTCTGATCGAAAAGTTCGACAGCGTC
TCCGACCTGATGCAGCTCTCGGAGGGCGAAGAATCTCGTGCTTTCAGCTTCGATGTAGGAGGGCGTGGAT
ATGTCCTGCGGGTAAATAGCTGCGCCGATGGTTTCTACAAAGATCGTTATGTTTATCGGCACTTTGCATC
GGCCGCGCTCCCGATTCCGGAAGTGCTTGACATTGGGGAATTCAGCGAGAGCCTGACCTATTGCATCTCC
CGCCGTGCACAGGGTGTCACGTTGCAAGACCTGCCTGAAACCGAACTGCCCGCTGTTCTGCAGCCGGTCG
CGGAGGCCATGGATGCGATCGCTGCGGCCGATCTTAGCCAGACGAGCGGGTTCGGCCCATTCGGACCGCA
AGGAATCGGTCAATACACTACATGGCGTGATTTCATATGCGCGATTGCTGATCCCCATGTGTATCACTGG
CAAACTGTGATGGACGACACCGTCAGTGCGTCCGTCGCGCAGGCTCTCGATGAGCTGATGCTTTGGGCCG
AGGACTGCCCCGAAGTCCGGCACCTCGTGCACGCGGATTTCGGCTCCAACAATGTCCTGACGGACAATGG
CCGCATAACAGCGGTCATTGACTGGAGCGAGGCGATGTTCGGGGATTCCCAATACGAGGTCGCCAACATC
TTCTTCTGGAGGCCGTGGTTGGCTTGTATGGAGCAGCAGACGCGCTACTTCGAGCGGAGGCATCCGGAGC
TTGCAGGATCGCCGCGGCTCCGGGCGTATATGCTCCGCATTGGTCTTGACCAACTCTATCAGAGCTTGGT
TGACGGCAATTTCGATGATGCAGCTTGGGCGCAGGGTCGATGCGACGCAATCGTCCGATCCGGAGCCGGG
ACTGTCGGGCGTACACAAATCGCCCGCAGAAGCGCGGCCGTCTGGACCGATGGCTGTGTAGAAGTACTCG
CCGATAGTGGAAACCGACGCCCCAGCACTCGTCCGAGGGCAAAGGAATAGCACGTACTACGAGATTTCGA
TTCCACCGCCGCCTTCTATGAAAGGTTGGGCTTCGGAATCGTTTTCCGGGACGCCGGCTGGATGATCCTC
CAGCGCGGGGATCTCATGCTGGAGTTCTTCGCCCACCCCAACTTGTTTATTGCAGCTTATAATGGTTACA
AATAAAGCAATAGCATCACAAATTTCACAAATAAAGCATTTTTTTCACTGCATTCTAGTTGTGGTTTGTC
CAAACTCATCAATGTATCTTATCATGTCTGTATACCGTCGACCTCTAGCTAGAGCTTGGCGTAATCATGG
TCATAGCTGTTTCCTGTGTGAAATTGTTATCCGCTCACAATTCCACACAACATACGAGCCGGAAGCATAA
AGTGTAAAGCCTGGGGTGCCTAATGAGTGAGCTAACTCACATTAATTGCGTTGCGCTCACTGCCCGCTTT
CCAGTCGGGAAACCTGTCGTGCCAGCTGCATTAATGAATCGGCCAACGCGCGGGGAGAGGCGGTTTGCGT
ATTGGGCGCTCTTCCGCTTCCTCGCTCACTGACTCGCTGCGCTCGGTCGTTCGGCTGCGGCGAGCGGTAT
CAGCTCACTCAAAGGCGGTAATACGGTTATCCACAGAATCAGGGGATAACGCAGGAAAGAACATGTGAGC
AAAAGGCCAGCAAAAGGCCAGGAACCGTAAAAAGGCCGCGTTGCTGGCGTTTTTCCATAGGCTCCGCCCC
CCTGACGAGCATCACAAAAATCGACGCTCAAGTCAGAGGTGGCGAAACCCGACAGGACTATAAAGATACC
AGGCGTTTCCCCCTGGAAGCTCCCTCGTGCGCTCTCCTGTTCCGACCCTGCCGCTTACCGGATACCTGTC
CGCCTTTCTCCCTTCGGGAAGCGTGGCGCTTTCTCATAGCTCACGCTGTAGGTATCTCAGTTCGGTGTAG
GTCGTTCGCTCCAAGCTGGGCTGTGTGCACGAACCCCCCGTTCAGCCCGACCGCTGCGCCTTATCCGGTA
ACTATCGTCTTGAGTCCAACCCGGTAAGACACGACTTATCGCCACTGGCAGCAGCCACTGGTAACAGGAT
TAGCAGAGCGAGGTATGTAGGCGGTGCTACAGAGTTCTTGAAGTGGTGGCCTAACTACGGCTACACTAGA
AGAACAGTATTTGGTATCTGCGCTCTGCTGAAGCCAGTTACCTTCGGAAAAAGAGTTGGTAGCTCTTGAT
CCGGCAAACAAACCACCGCTGGTAGCGGTGGTTTTTTTGTTTGCAAGCAGCAGATTACGCGCAGAAAAAA
AGGATCTCAAGAAGATCCTTTGATCTTTTCTACGGGGTCTGACGCTCAGTGGAACGAAAACTCACGTTAA
GGGATTTTGGTCATGAGATTATCAAAAAGGATCTTCACCTAGATCCTTTTAAATTAAAAATGAAGTTTTA
AATCAATCTAAAGTATATATGAGTAAACTTGGTCTGACAGTTACCAATGCTTAATCAGTGAGGCACCTAT
CTCAGCGATCTGTCTATTTCGTTCATCCATAGTTGCCTGACTCCCCGTCGTGTAGATAACTACGATACGG
GAGGGCTTACCATCTGGCCCCAGTGCTGCAATGATACCGCGAGACCCACGCTCACCGGCTCCAGATTTAT
CAGCAATAAACCAGCCAGCCGGAAGGGCCGAGCGCAGAAGTGGTCCTGCAACTTTATCCGCCTCCATCCA
GTCTATTAATTGTTGCCGGGAAGCTAGAGTAAGTAGTTCGCCAGTTAATAGTTTGCGCAACGTTGTTGCC
ATTGCTACAGGCATCGTGGTGTCACGCTCGTCGTTTGGTATGGCTTCATTCAGCTCCGGTTCCCAACGAT
CAAGGCGAGTTACATGATCCCCCATGTTGTGCAAAAAAGCGGTTAGCTCCTTCGGTCCTCCGATCGTTGT
CAGAAGTAAGTTGGCCGCAGTGTTATCACTCATGGTTATGGCAGCACTGCATAATTCTCTTACTGTCATG
CCATCCGTAAGATGCTTTTCTGTGACTGGTGAGTACTCAACCAAGTCATTCTGAGAATAGTGTATGCGGC
GACCGAGTTGCTCTTGCCCGGCGTCAATACGGGATAATACCGCGCCACATAGCAGAACTTTAAAAGTGCT
CATCATTGGAAAACGTTCTTCGGGGCGAAAACTCTCAAGGATCTTACCGCTGTTGAGATCCAGTTCGATG
TAACCCACTCGTGCACCCAACTGATCTTCAGCATCTTTTACTTTCACCAGCGTTTCTGGGTGAGCAAAAA
CAGGAAGGCAAAATGCCGCAAAAAAGGGAATAAGGGCGACACGGAAATGTTGAATACTCATACTCTTCCT
TTTTCAATATTATTGAAGCATTTATCAGGGTTATTGTCTCATGAGCGGATACATATTTGAATGTATTTAG
AAAAATAAACAAATAGGGGTTCCGCGCACATTTCCCCGAAAAGTGCCACCTGACGTCGACGGATCGGGAG
ATCTCCCGATCCCCTATGGTGCACTCTCAGTACAATCTGCTCTGATGCCGCATAGTTAAGCCAGTATCTG
CTCCCTGCTTGTGTGTTGGAGGTCGCTGAGTAGTGCGCGAGCAAAATTTAAGCTACAACAAGGCAAGGCT
TGACCGACAATTGCATGAAGAATCTGCTTAGGGTTAGGCGTTTTGCGCTGCTTCGTACGGGCCAGATATA
CGCGTTGACATTGATTATTGACTAGTTATTAATAGTAATCAATTACGGGGTCATTAGTTCATAGCCCATA
TATGGAGTTCCGCGTTACATAACTTACGGTAAATGGCCCGCCTGGCTGACCGCCCAACGACCCCCGCCCA
TTGACGTCAATAATGACGTATGTTCCCATAGTAACGCCAATAGGGACTTTCCATTGACGTCAATGGGTGG
AGTATTTACGGTAAACTGCCCACTTGGCAGTACATCAAGTGTATCATATGCCAAGTACGCCCCCTATTGA
CGTCAATGACGGTAAATGGCCCGCCTGGCATTATGCCCAGTACATGACCTTATGGGACTTTCCTACTTGG
CAGTACATCTACGTATTAGTCATCGCTATTACCATGGTGATGCGGTTTTGGCAGTACATCAATGGGCGTG
GATAGCGGTTTGACTCACGGGGATTTCCAAGTCTCCACCCCATTGACGTCAATGGGAGTTTGTTTTGGCA
CCAAAATCAACGGGACTTTCCAAAATGTCGTAACAACTCCGCCCCATTGACGCAAATGGGCGGTAGGCGT
GTACGGTGGGAGGTCTATATAAGCAGAGCTCTCCCTATCAGTGATAGAGATCTCCCTATCAGTGATAGAG
ATCGTCGACGAGCTCGTTTAGTGAACCGTCAGATCGCCTGGAGACGCCATCCACGCTGTTTTGACCTCCA
TAGAAGACACCGGGACCGATCCAGCCTCCGGACTCTAGCGTTTAAACTTAAGCTTCGCCACCATGGGATC
CTCAAAAGCACTCCTGAAGGGAGTCCGCGACTTTAATCCTATATCAGCGTGTGTATGTTTGCTTGAAAAC
TCCTCTGATGGGCATTCAGAAAGGCTTTTTGGTATTGGGTTTGGTCCCTACATAATAGCAAACCAACACC
TGTTTCGACGCAATAACGGCGAGCTTACGATTAAGACGATGCACGGGGAATTTAAAGTGAAAAACAGCAC
ACAATTGCAAATGAAACCCGTCGAAGGGAGAGACATCATTGTAATAAAGATGGCAAAGGATTTCCCACCC
TTTCCGCAGAAATTGAAATTCCGGCAACCTACTATAAAGGATCGAGTTTGTATGGTTTCTACGAACTTTC
AGCAAGGCTCTGGCAGCAGCGCTGAGAACTTGTACTTCCAGAGTGACGAGATGGAGGAGTGTAGTCAGCA
CCTTGGCGGAGGTGGCAGCGCGCTTAAGAAGGAACTTCAAGCAAACAAAAAAGAGTTGGCCCAACTGAAG
TGGGAGTTGCAGGCGCTCAAAAAGGAGCTCGCCCAGACCGGTGAAGGTCGGGGGAGTTTGCTTACCTGTG
GCGATGTCGAGGAGAATCCAGGGCCCGGGGAGCAACTCGAAAAGAAGCTGCAAGCGTTGGAGAAGAAGCT
CGCACAACTTGAATGGAAAAATCAGGCACTGGAAAAGAAACTGGCTCAAGGTGGCGGAGGATCTGATGAG
ATGGAAGAGTGCTCCCAACATTTGGAGAATCTCTACTTTCAGTCCGGTGGCTCAGGGAGCAAATCAGTCT
CCTCCCTCGTGTCCGAATCCTCTCACATCGTTCACAAGGAAGATACCAGTTTCTGGCAGCATTGGATTAC
CACAAAAGACGGGCAGTGCGGCTCACCGCTGGTGTCTATCATTGACGGGAACATTCTGGGAATCCACTCC
CTGACACACACCACTAACGGCTCAAACTATTTCGTTGAGTTCCCAGAGAAGTTCGTAGCTACATATCTGG
ACGCTGCGGACGGCTGGTGCAAGAACTGGAAATTCAACGCGGACAAGATTTCATGGGGTAGTTTCACGCT
TGTCGAAGACGCGCCCGAGGACGACTTTATGGCGAAAAAAACCGTGGCTGCTATTATGGATAGCTAGCTC
GAGGAGGGCCCGAACAAAAACTCATCTCAGAAGAGGATCTGAATAGCGCCGTCGACCATCATCATAATCA
TCATTGAGTTTAAACCCGCTGATCAGCCTCGACTGTGCCTTCTAGTTGCCAGCCATCTGTTGTTTGCCCC
TCCCCCGTGCCTTCCTTGACCCTGGAAGGTGCCACTCCCACTGTCCTTTCCTAATAAAATGAGGAAATTG
CATCGCATTGTCTGAGTAGGTGTCATTCTATTCTGGGGGGTGGGGTGGGGCAGGACAGCAAGGGGGAGGA
TTGGGAAGACAATAGCAGGCATGCTGGGGA
Features (pLannotate 1.2.2; 22 found; start..end, strand, type, name):
     33..56      +  polyA_signal   bGH poly(A) signal (fragment): bovine growth hormone polyadenylation signal
     60..81      +  promoter       SV40 promoter (fragment): SV40 enhancer and early promoter
    102..335     +  rep_origin     f1 ori (fragment) (sequence partly withheld): f1 bacteriophage origin of replication; arrow indicates direction of (+) strand synthesis
    340..387     +  protein_bind   FRT: FLP-mediated recombination occurs in the 8-bp core sequence TCTAGAAA (Turan and Bode, 2011). FLP recombinase from the Saccharomyces cerevisiae 2μ plasmid
    395..1417    +  CDS            HygR: aminoglycoside phosphotransferase from E. coli; aph(4)-Ia; confers resistance to hygromycin
   1427..1552    +  CDS            ble (fragment): BLE_KLEPN - Experimental evidence at protein level: Swiss-Prot protein existence level 1. Binding protein with a strong affinity to the bleomycin family of antibiotics. Binds to CL990; an antimitotic-antibiotic compound. From Klebsiella pneumoniae.
   1547..1668    +  polyA_signal   SV40 poly(A) signal: SV40 polyadenylation signal
   1741..1757    -  protein_bind   lac operator: The lac repressor binds to the lac operator to inhibit transcription in E. coli. This inhibition can be relieved by adding lactose or isopropyl-β-D-thiogalactopyranoside (IPTG). lac repressor encoded by lacI
   1765..1795    -  promoter       lac promoter: promoter for the E. coli lac operon
   1810..1831    -  protein_bind   CAP binding site: CAP binding activates transcription in the presence of cAMP. E. coli catabolite activator protein
   1844..1936    -  CDS            lacI (fragment): lac repressor; lacI; The lac repressor binds to the lac operator to inhibit transcription in E. coli. This inhibition can be relieved by adding lactose or isopropyl-β-D-thiogalactopyranoside (IPTG).
   2119..2707    -  rep_origin     ori: high-copy-number ColE1/pMB1/pBR322/pUC origin of replication
   2878..3738    -  CDS            AmpR: β-lactamase; bla; confers resistance to ampicillin, carbenicillin, and related antibiotics
   3739..3843    -  promoter       AmpR promoter: bla
   3902..3954    -  misc_feature   bom (fragment): basis of mobility region from pBR322
   4104..4483    +  enhancer       CMV enhancer: human cytomegalovirus immediate early enhancer
   4484..4687    +  promoter       CMV promoter: human cytomegalovirus (CMV) immediate early promoter
   4689..4708    +  promoter       PLtetO-1 promoter (fragment): modified phage lambda PL promoter with tet operator sites (Lutz and Bujard, 1997)
   4710..4729    +  promoter       PLtetO-1 promoter (fragment): modified phage lambda PL promoter with tet operator sites (Lutz and Bujard, 1997)
   4737..4770    +  promoter       TRE3GV promoter (fragment): 3rd-generation Tet-responsive promoter that can be activated by binding of Tet-On® 3G, optimized for retroviral and lentiviral vectors
   4869..5978    +  CDS            POLG_TVMV (fragment): Experimental evidence at protein level: Swiss-Prot protein existence level 1. [Nuclear inclusion protein A]: has RNA-binding and proteolytic activities. From Tobacco vein mottling virus (TVMV).
   6090..17      +  polyA_signal   bGH poly(A) signal (across the origin): bovine growth hormone polyadenylation signal
