[The description below was written by a language model from this plasmid's Addgene catalogue record and pLannotate feature annotations shown in this document.]
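Description:
CMV-TO-nTVMVPtehcZ-2A-ZhctecTVMVP is a mammalian expression plasmid built on the CMV-TO-FlpIn backbone that expresses an engineered tobacco vein mottling virus (TVMV) protease. It is maintained in E. coli through a high-copy ColE1/pUC-type origin with an ampicillin resistance gene. A partial f1 origin and remnants of lac regulatory sequence are also annotated in the backbone.

The expression cassette consists of the CMV immediate-early enhancer and promoter followed by short matches to tet operator sequences. This fits the "TO" designation, in which transcription can be repressed in cells that supply Tet repressor and relieved with tetracycline or doxycycline; in cells lacking the repressor the promoter would be constitutive. Downstream lies a synthetic open reading frame annotated as derived from the TVMV polyprotein (the NIa protease region), terminated by a bovine growth hormone polyadenylation signal. The insert name suggests that the protease is split into N- and C-terminal portions produced from one transcript and separated by a 2A ribosome-skipping peptide, each carrying additional fused elements. The record does not define these name components, and the feature table marks only a single TVMV-derived coding span without resolving the 2A or any fusion partners.

The backbone also carries an FRT site directly upstream of a promoterless hygromycin resistance gene with an SV40 polyadenylation signal. This arrangement allows Flp-mediated integration into a matching genomic FRT landing site, where hygromycin resistance becomes expressed and selects single-copy stable lines. The plasmid comes from work on programmable protein circuits in living cells, in which engineered viral proteases act as regulatory components.
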