Addgene plasmid #116084: CMV-TO-nTVMVPtehcZ-2A-ZhctecTVMVP
Purpose: Expresses an engineered TVMV protease
Depositing lab: Michael Elowitz. Depositing organization: California Institute of Technology. Publication: Programmable protein circuits in living cells. Gao XJ, Chong LS, Kim MS, Elowitz MB. Science. 2018 Sep 21;361(6408):1252-1258. doi: 10.1126/science.aat5062. PubMed 30237357.
Backbone
  Vector backbone: CMV-TO-FlpIn
  Vector type: Mammalian Expression
Growth in bacteria
  Bacterial resistance: Ampicillin, 100 μg/mL
  Growth temperature: 37°C
  Growth strain: DH5alpha
  Copy number: High Copy
Gene/Insert
  Gene/Insert name: nTVMVPtehcZ-2A-ZhctecTVMVP
  Species: Synthetic
  Cloning method: Gibson Cloning
Terms and licenses: Academic/Nonprofit Terms; Industry Terms: Not Available to Industry
How to cite: CMV-TO-nTVMVPtehcZ-2A-ZhctecTVMVP was a gift from Michael Elowitz (Addgene plasmid # 116084 ; http://n2t.net/addgene:116084 ; RRID:Addgene_116084)
